>Addgene plasmid #184261 | pcDNA FZD4_6CRDlinker | addgene full sequence | sequence record 360425 | Addgene NGS Result
GTGCTATGTTGGGAACCAAAACCTAGATGCCCTCACTGGCTTTGTGGTGGCTCCTCTCTTTACGTATTTG
GTGATTGGAACGCTGTTCATTGCGGCGGGTTTGGTGGCCTTATTCAAAATTCGGTCCAATCTTCAAAAAG
ACGGGACAAAGACAGACAAGTTGGAAAGGCTAATGGTCAAGATCGGGGTCTTCTCAGTACTGTACACGGT
TCCTGCAACCTGTGTGATTGCCTGTTATTTCTATGAAATCTCAAACTGGGCACTCTTTCGATATTCTGCA
GATGACTCAAACATGGCAGTTGAAATGTTGAAAATTTTTATGTCTTTGCTCGTGGGCATCACTTCAGGCA
TGTGGATTTGGTCTGCCAAAACTCTTCACACGTGGCAAAAGTGTTCTAACCGATTGGTGAATTCTGGGAA
GGTAAAGAGAGAGAAGAGGGGGAATGGTTGGGTGAAGCCAGGAAAAGGCAACGAGACTGTGGTATAGCTC
GAGCATCATCACCATCACCATTGAGTTTAAACCCGCTGATCAGCCTCGACTGTGCCTTCTAGTTGCCAGC
CATCTGTTGTTTGCCCCTCCCCCGTGCCTTCCTTGACCCTGGAAGGTGCCACTCCCACTGTCCTTTCCTA
ATAAAATGAGGAAATTGCATCGCATTGTCTGAGTAGGTGTCATTCTATTCTGGGGGGTGGGGTGGGGCAG
GACAGCAAGGGGGAGGATTGGGAAGACAATAGCAGGCATGCTGGGGATGCGGTGGGCTCTATGGCTTCTG
AGGCGGAAAGAACCAGCTGGGGCTCTAGGGGGTATCCCC
[124 nt withheld, positions 810-933]
C
[91 nt withheld, positions 935-1025]
A
[49 nt withheld, positions 1027-1075]
CCTTTGACGTTGGAGTCCACGTTCTTT
[37 nt withheld, positions 1103-1139]
ACCCTATCTCGGTCTATTCTTTTGATTTATAAGGGATTTTGCCGATTTCGGCCTATTGGTTAAAAAATGA
GCTGATTTAACAAAAATTTAACGCGAATTAATTCTGTGGAATGTGTGTCAGTTAGGGTGTGGAAAGTCCC
CAGGCTCCCCAGCAGGCAGAAGTATGCAAAGCATGCATCTCAATTAGTCAGCAACCAGGTGTGGAAAGTC
CCCAGGCTCCCCAGCAGGCAGAAGTATGCAAAGCATGCATCTCAATTAGTCAGCAACCATAGTCCCGCCC
CTAACTCCGCCCATCCCGCCCCTAACTCCGCCCAGTTCCGCCCATTCTCCGCCCCATGGCTGACTAATTT
TTTTTATTTATGCAGAGGCCGAGGCCGCCTCTGCCTCTGAGCTATTCCAGAAGTAGTGAGGAGGCTTTTT
TGGAGGCCTAGGCTTTTGCAAAAAGCTCCCGGGAGCTTGTATATCCATTTTCGGATCTGATCAAGAGACA
GGATGAGGATCGTTTCGCATGATTGAACAAGATGGATTGCACGCAGGTTCTCCGGCCGCTTGGGTGGAGA
GGCTATTCGGCTATGACTGGGCACAACAGACAATCGGCTGCTCTGATGCCGCCGTGTTCCGGCTGTCAGC
GCAGGGGCGCCCGGTTCTTTTTGTCAAGACCGACCTGTCCGGTGCCCTGAATGAACTGCAGGACGAGGCA
GCGCGGCTATCGTGGCTGGCCACGACGGGCGTTCCTTGCGCAGCTGTGCTCGACGTTGTCACTGAAGCGG
GAAGGGACTGGCTGCTATTGGGCGAAGTGCCGGGGCAGGATCTCCTGTCATCTCACCTTGCTCCTGCCGA
GAAAGTATCCATCATGGCTGATGCAATGCGGCGGCTGCATACGCTTGATCCGGCTACCTGCCCATTCGAC
CACCAAGCGAAACATCGCATCGAGCGAGCACGTACTCGGATGGAAGCCGGTCTTGTCGATCAGGATGATC
TGGACGAAGAGCATCAGGGGCTCGCGCCAGCCGAACTGTTCGCCAGGCTCAAGGCGCGCATGCCCGACGG
CGAGGATCTCGTCGTGACCCATGGCGATGCCTGCTTGCCGAATATCATGGTGGAAAATGGCCGCTTTTCT
GGATTCATCGACTGTGGCCGGCTGGGTGTGGCGGACCGCTATCAGGACATAGCGTTGGCTACCCGTGATA
TTGCTGAAGAGCTTGGCGGCGAATGGGCTGACCGCTTCCTCGTGCTTTACGGTATCGCCGCTCCCGATTC
GCAGCGCATCGCCTTCTATCGCCTTCTTGACGAGTTCTTCTGAGCGGGACTCTGGGGTTCGCGAAATGAC
CGACCAAGCGACGCCCAACCTGCCATCACGAGATTTCGATTCCACCGCCGCCTTCTATGAAAGGTTGGGC
TTCGGAATCGTTTTCCGGGACGCCGGCTGGATGATCCTCCAGCGCGGGGATCTCATGCTGGAGTTCTTCG
CCCACCCCAACTTGTTTATTGCAGCTTATAATGGTTACAAATAAAGCAATAGCATCACAAATTTCACAAA
TAAAGCATTTTTTTCACTGCATTCTAGTTGTGGTTTGTCCAAACTCATCAATGTATCTTATCATGTCTGT
ATACCGTCGACCTCTAGCTAGAGCTTGGCGTAATCATGGTCATAGCTGTTTCCTGTGTGAAATTGTTATC
CGCTCACAATTCCACACAACATACGAGCCGGAAGCATAAAGTGTAAAGCCTGGGGTGCCTAATGAGTGAG
CTAACTCACATTAATTGCGTTGCGCTCACTGCCCGCTTTCCAGTCGGGAAACCTGTCGTGCCAGCTGCAT
TAATGAATCGGCCAACGCGCGGGGAGAGGCGGTTTGCGTATTGGGCGCTCTTCCGCTTCCTCGCTCACTG
ACTCGCTGCGCTCGGTCGTTCGGCTGCGGCGAGCGGTATCAGCTCACTCAAAGGCGGTAATACGGTTATC
CACAGAATCAGGGGATAACGCAGGAAAGAACATGTGAGCAAAAGGCCAGCAAAAGGCCAGGAACCGTAAA
AAGGCCGCGTTGCTGGCGTTTTTCCATAGGCTCCGCCCCCCTGACGAGCATCACAAAAATCGACGCTCAA
GTCAGAGGTGGCGAAACCCGACAGGACTATAAAGATACCAGGCGTTTCCCCCTGGAAGCTCCCTCGTGCG
CTCTCCTGTTCCGACCCTGCCGCTTACCGGATACCTGTCCGCCTTTCTCCCTTCGGGAAGCGTGGCGCTT
TCTCATAGCTCACGCTGTAGGTATCTCAGTTCGGTGTAGGTCGTTCGCTCCAAGCTGGGCTGTGTGCACG
AACCCCCCGTTCAGCCCGACCGCTGCGCCTTATCCGGTAACTATCGTCTTGAGTCCAACCCGGTAAGACA
CGACTTATCGCCACTGGCAGCAGCCACTGGTAACAGGATTAGCAGAGCGAGGTATGTAGGCGGTGCTACA
GAGTTCTTGAAGTGGTGGCCTAACTACGGCTACACTAGAAGAACAGTATTTGGTATCTGCGCTCTGCTGA
AGCCAGTTACCTTCGGAAAAAGAGTTGGTAGCTCTTGATCCGGCAAACAAACCACCGCTGGTAGCGGTGG
TTTTTTTGTTTGCAAGCAGCAGATTACGCGCAGAAAAAAAGGATCTCAAGAAGATCCTTTGATCTTTTCT
ACGGGGTCTGACGCTCAGTGGAACGAAAACTCACGTTAAGGGATTTTGGTCATGAGATTATCAAAAAGGA
TCTTCACCTAGATCCTTTTAAATTAAAAATGAAGTTTTAAATCAATCTAAAGTATATATGAGTAAACTTG
GTCTGACAGTTACCAATGCTTAATCAGTGAGGCACCTATCTCAGCGATCTGTCTATTTCGTTCATCCATA
GTTGCCTGACTCCCCGTCGTGTAGATAACTACGATACGGGAGGGCTTACCATCTGGCCCCAGTGCTGCAA
TGATACCGCGAGACCCACGCTCACCGGCTCCAGATTTATCAGCAATAAACCAGCCAGCCGGAAGGGCCGA
GCGCAGAAGTGGTCCTGCAACTTTATCCGCCTCCATCCAGTCTATTAATTGTTGCCGGGAAGCTAGAGTA
AGTAGTTCGCCAGTTAATAGTTTGCGCAACGTTGTTGCCATTGCTACAGGCATCGTGGTGTCACGCTCGT
CGTTTGGTATGGCTTCATTCAGCTCCGGTTCCCAACGATCAAGGCGAGTTACATGATCCCCCATGTTGTG
CAAAAAAGCGGTTAGCTCCTTCGGTCCTCCGATCGTTGTCAGAAGTAAGTTGGCCGCAGTGTTATCACTC
ATGGTTATGGCAGCACTGCATAATTCTCTTACTGTCATGCCATCCGTAAGATGCTTTTCTGTGACTGGTG
AGTACTCAACCAAGTCATTCTGAGAATAGTGTATGCGGCGACCGAGTTGCTCTTGCCCGGCGTCAATACG
GGATAATACCGCGCCACATAGCAGAACTTTAAAAGTGCTCATCATTGGAAAACGTTCTTCGGGGCGAAAA
CTCTCAAGGATCTTACCGCTGTTGAGATCCAGTTCGATGTAACCCACTCGTGCACCCAACTGATCTTCAG
CATCTTTTACTTTCACCAGCGTTTCTGGGTGAGCAAAAACAGGAAGGCAAAATGCCGCAAAAAAGGGAAT
AAGGGCGACACGGAAATGTTGAATACTCATACTCTTCCTTTTTCAATATTATTGAAGCATTTATCAGGGT
TATTGTCTCATGAGCGGATACATATTTGAATGTATTTAGAAAAATAAACAAATAGGGGTTCCGCGCACAT
TTCCCCGAAAAGTGCCACCTGACGTCGACGGATCGGGAGATCTCCCGATCCCCTATGGTGCACTCTCAGT
ACAATCTGCTCTGATGCCGCATAGTTAAGCCAGTATCTGCTCCCTGCTTGTGTGTTGGAGGTCGCTGAGT
AGTGCGCGAGCAAAATTTAAGCTACAACAAGGCAAGGCTTGACCGACAATTGCATGAAGAATCTGCTTAG
GGTTAGGCGTTTTGCGCTGCTTCGCGATGTACGGGCCAGATATACGCGTTGACATTGATTATTGACTAGT
TATTAATAGTAATCAATTACGGGGTCATTAGTTCATAGCCCATATATGGAGTTCCGCGTTACATAACTTA
CGGTAAATGGCCCGCCTGGCTGACCGCCCAACGACCCCCGCCCATTGACGTCAATAATGACGTATGTTCC
CATAGTAACGCCAATAGGGACTTTCCATTGACGTCAATGGGTGGAGTATTTACGGTAAACTGCCCACTTG
GCAGTACATCAAGTGTATCATATGCCAAGTACGCCCCCTATTGACGTCAATGACGGTAAATGGCCCGCCT
GGCATTATGCCCAGTACATGACCTTATGGGACTTTCCTACTTGGCAGTACATCTACGTATTAGTCATCGC
TATTACCATGGTGATGCGGTTTTGGCAGTACATCAATGGGCGTGGATAGCGGTTTGACTCACGGGGATTT
CCAAGTCTCCACCCCATTGACGTCAATGGGAGTTTGTTTTGGCACCAAAATCAACGGGACTTTCCAAAAT
GTCGTAACAACTCCGCCCCATTGACGCAAATGGGCGGTAGGCGTGTACGGTGGGAGGTCTATATAAGCAG
AGCTCTCTGGCTAACTAGAGAACCCACTGCTTACTGGCTTATCGAAATTAATACGACTCACTATAGGGAG
ACCCAAGCTGGCTAGTTAAGCTTGGTACCAATGTCTGCACTTCTGATCCTAGCTCTTGTTGGAGCTGCAG
TTGCTGACTACAAAGACGATGACGACAAGCTTGCGGCCGCACACAGTCTCTTCACCTGTGAACCAATTAC
TGTTCCCAGATGTATGAAAATGGCCTACAACATGACGTTTTTCCCTAATCTGATGGGTCATTATGACCAG
AGTATTGCCGCGGTGGAAATGGAGCATTTTCTTCCTCTCGCAAATCTGGAATGTTCACCAAACATTGAAA
CTTTCCTCTGCAAAGCATTTGTACCAACCTGCATAGAACAAATTCATGTGGTTCCACCTTGTCGTAAACT
TTGTGAGAAAGTATATTCTGATTGCAAAAAATTAATTGACACTTTTGGGATCCGATGGCCTGAGGAGCTT
GAATGTGACAGATTACAATACTGTGATGAGACTGTTCCTGTAACTTTTGATCCACACACAGAATTTCTTG
GTCCTCAGAAGAAAACAGAACAAGTCCAAAGAGACATTGGATTTTGGTGTCCAAGGCATCTTAAGACTTC
TGGGGGACAAGGATATAAGTTTCTGGGAATTGACCAGTGTGCGCCTCCATGTGGCTACGATGCTGGCTTG
TACAGCCGCTCAGCTAAGGAGTTCACGGATATTTGGATGGCTGTGTGGGCCAGCCTCTGCTTCATCTCCA
CCACCTTCACCGTGCTGACCTTCCTGATTGATTCATCCAGGTTTTCTTACCCTGAGCGCCCCATCATATT
TCTCAGTATGTGCTATAATATTTATAGCATTGCTTATATTGTTCGGCTGACTGTAGGCCGGGAAAGGATA
TCCTGTGATTTTGAAGAGGCGGCAGAGCCCGTTCTCATCCAAGAAGGACTTAAGAACACAGGATGTGCAA
TAATTTTCTTGCTGATGTACTTTTTTGGAATGGCCAGCTCCATTTGGTGGGTTATTCTGACACTCACTTG
GTTTTTGGCAGCCGGACTCAAGTGGGGTCATGAAGCCATTGAAATGCACAGTTCTTATTTCCACATCGCA
GCCTGGGCTATTCCCGCAGTGAAAACCATTGTCATCTTGATTATGAGACTAGTGGATGCCGATGAACTGA
CTGGCTT
Features (pLannotate 1.2.2; 20 found; start..end, strand, type, name):
    540..764     +  polyA_signal   bGH poly(A) signal: bovine growth hormone polyadenylation signal
    768..789     +  promoter       SV40 promoter (fragment): SV40 enhancer and early promoter
    810..1238    +  rep_origin     f1 ori (sequence partly withheld): f1 bacteriophage origin of replication; arrow indicates direction of (+) strand synthesis
   1252..1581    +  promoter       SV40 promoter: SV40 enhancer and early promoter
   1648..2439    +  CDS            neo: KKA2_KLEPN - Also known as kan, nptII. Experimental evidence at protein level: Swiss-Prot protein existence level 1. Resistance to kanamycin, neomycin, paromomycin, ribostamycin, butirosin and gentamicin B. From Klebsiella pneumoniae.
   2465..2623    +  CDS            ble (fragment): BLE_KLEPN - Experimental evidence at protein level: Swiss-Prot protein existence level 1. Binding protein with a strong affinity to the bleomycin family of antibiotics. Binds to CL990; an antimitotic-antibiotic compound. From Klebsiella pneumoniae.
   2618..2739    +  polyA_signal   SV40 poly(A) signal: SV40 polyadenylation signal
   2812..2828    -  protein_bind   lac operator: The lac repressor binds to the lac operator to inhibit transcription in E. coli. This inhibition can be relieved by adding lactose or isopropyl-β-D-thiogalactopyranoside (IPTG). lac repressor encoded by lacI
   2836..2866    -  promoter       lac promoter: promoter for the E. coli lac operon
   2881..2902    -  protein_bind   CAP binding site: CAP binding activates transcription in the presence of cAMP. E. coli catabolite activator protein
   2915..3007    -  CDS            lacI (fragment): lac repressor; lacI; The lac repressor binds to the lac operator to inhibit transcription in E. coli. This inhibition can be relieved by adding lactose or isopropyl-β-D-thiogalactopyranoside (IPTG).
   3190..3778    -  rep_origin     ori: high-copy-number ColE1/pMB1/pBR322/pUC origin of replication
   3949..4809    -  CDS            AmpR: β-lactamase; bla; confers resistance to ampicillin, carbenicillin, and related antibiotics
   4810..4914    -  promoter       AmpR promoter: bla
   4973..5025    -  misc_feature   bom (fragment): basis of mobility region from pBR322
   5180..5559    +  enhancer       CMV enhancer: human cytomegalovirus immediate early enhancer
   5560..5763    +  promoter       CMV promoter: human cytomegalovirus (CMV) immediate early promoter
   5759..5792    +  LTR            5' LTR (truncated) (fragment): truncated 5' long terminal repeat (LTR) from HIV-1
   5808..5826    +  promoter       T7 promoter: promoter for bacteriophage T7 RNA polymerase
   5860..484     +  CDS            FZD4 (across the origin): FZD4_CHICK - Also known as FZ4. Experimental evidence at protein level: Swiss-Prot protein existence level 1. Receptor for Wnt proteins (By similarity). Most frizzled receptors are coupled to the beta-catenin canonical signaling pathway, which leads to the activation of disheveled proteins, inhibition of GSK-3 kinase, nuclear accumulation of beta-catenin and activation of Wnt target genes (By similarity). A second signaling pathway involving PKC and calcium fluxes has been seen for some family members, but it is not yet clear if it represents a distinct pathway or if it can be integrated in th
