[The description below was written by a language model from this plasmid's Addgene catalogue record and pLannotate feature annotations shown in this document.]
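Description:
pcDNA FZD4_6CRDlinker is a mammalian expression plasmid of about 7 kb built on a pcDNA3.1 myc-His backbone. It encodes a chimeric mouse Frizzled receptor in which residues 41–203 of FZD4 are replaced by residues 19–184 of FZD6, so that the extracellular cysteine-rich domain (CRD) and the adjoining linker come from FZD6 while the rest of the receptor remains FZD4. A FLAG epitope is recorded at the N-terminal end of the insert, allowing detection of the protein. The feature table does not annotate the FLAG tag separately, nor any myc or His tag from the backbone, so whether the C-terminal backbone tags are in frame is not stated. The automated annotation labels the open reading frame as FZD4 by similarity to the chicken ortholog, but the catalogue lists the species as mouse.

Expression is driven by the human CMV immediate-early enhancer and promoter, and transcripts are terminated by the bovine growth hormone polyadenylation signal. A T7 promoter lies just upstream of the coding sequence. A separate SV40 early promoter–neomycin phosphotransferase–SV40 poly(A) cassette permits G418 selection of stably transfected mammalian cells. In E. coli the plasmid replicates from a high-copy ColE1/pUC-type origin and is selected with ampicillin through β-lactamase; an f1 origin is also present. Short annotated fragments such as the HIV-1 LTR, ble, lacI and bom hits are most likely backbone remnants or similarity matches rather than functional parts.

The construct belongs to a domain-swap study of how the Frizzled linker region contributes to Wnt signaling, and is suited to comparing the chimera with parental receptors in transfected cells.
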