Addgene plasmid #184261: pcDNA FZD4_6CRDlinker
Purpose: Expresses FLAG tagged FZD4 swapped with FZD6 CRDlinker domain
Depositing lab: Hee-Jung Choi. Depositing organization: Seoul National University. Publication: Functional role of the Frizzled linker domain in the Wnt signaling pathway. Ko SB, Mihara E, Park Y, Roh K, Kang C, Takagi J, Bang I, Choi HJ. Commun Biol. 2022 May 5;5(1):421. doi: 10.1038/s42003-022-03370-4. PubMed 35513706.
Backbone
  Vector backbone: pcDNA3.1 mychis
  Vector type: Mammalian Expression
Growth in bacteria
  Bacterial resistance: Ampicillin, 100 μg/mL
  Growth temperature: 37°C
  Growth strain: DH5alpha
  Copy number: High Copy
Gene/Insert
  Gene/Insert name: FZD4_6CRDlinker
  Species: M. musculus (mouse)
  Mutation: Replaced FZD4 aa41-203 with FZD6 aa19-184
  Entrez Gene: Fzd4 (a.k.a. Fz4)
  Tag / fusion protein: FLAG (N terminal on insert)
  Cloning method: Restriction Enzyme; 5′ cloning site unknown (unknown if destroyed)
  Sequencing primers: 5′ CMV-F; 3′ BGH-R
Terms and licenses: Academic/Nonprofit Terms; Industry Terms: Not Available to Industry
How to cite: pcDNA FZD4_6CRDlinker was a gift from Hee-Jung Choi (Addgene plasmid # 184261 ; http://n2t.net/addgene:184261 ; RRID:Addgene_184261)
